>Addgene plasmid #201397 | FusXTBE-1397-N | addgene full sequence | sequence record 396616 | Addgene NGS Result
GAAGATCCTTTGATCTTTTCTACGGGGTCTGACGCTCAGTGGAACGAAAACTCACGTTAAGGGATTTTGG
TCATGAGATTATCAAAAAGGATCTTCACCTAGATCCTTTTTGCCAGTGTTACAACCAATTAACCAATTCT
GATTAGAAAAACTCATCGAGCATCAAATGAAACTGCAATTTATTCATATCAGGATTATCAATACCATATT
TTTGAAAAAGCCGTTTCTGTAATGAAGGAGAAAACTCACCGAGGCAGTTCCATAGGATGGCAAGATCCTG
GTATCGGTCTGCGATTCCGACTCGTCCAACATCAATACAACCTATTAATTTCCCCTCGTCAAAAATAAGG
TTATCAAGTGAGAAATCACCATGAGTGACGACTGAATCCGGTGAGAATGGCAAAAGTTTATGCATTTCTT
TCCAGACTTGTTCAACAGGCCAGCCATTACGCTCGTCATCAAAATCACTCGCATCAACCAAACCGTTATT
CATTCGTGATTGCGCCTGAGCAAGACGAAATACGCGATCGCTGTTAAAAGGACAATTACAAACAGGAATC
GAATGCAACCGGCGCAGGAACACTGCCAGCGCATCAACAATATTTTCACCTGAATCAGGATATTCTTCTA
ATACCTGGAATGCTGTTTTTCCGGGGATCGCAGTGGTGAGTAACCATGCATCATCAGGAGTACGGATAAA
ATGCTTGATGGTCGGAAGAGGCATAAATTCCGTCAGCCAGTTTAGTCTGACCATCTCATCTGTAACATCA
TTGGCAACGCTACCTTTGCCATGTTTCAGAAACAACTCTGGCGCATCGGGCTTCCCATACAAGCGATAGA
TTGTCGCACCTGATTGCCCGACATTATCGCGAGCCCATTTATACCCATATAAATCAGCATCCATGTTGGA
ATTTAATCGCGGCCTCGACGTTTCCCGTTGAATATGGCTCATAACACCCCTTGTATTACTGTTTATGTAA
GCAGACAGTTTTATTGTTCACGATGCAGCTGGCTCCCAGAGGTGTAAAGTACTTGAGTAATTTTACTTGA
TTACTGTACTTAAGTATTATTTTTGGGGATTTTTACTTTACTTGAGTACAATTAAAAATCAATACTTTTA
CTTTTACTTAATTACATTTTTTTAGAAAAAAAAGTACTTTTTACTCCTTACAATTTTATTTACAGTCAAA
AAGTACTTATTTTTTGGAGATCACTTCATTCTATTTTCCCTTGGTCTCCCTATAGTGAGTCGTATTAGAT
CCCGGGATTACTAGTTTAAACCTAGTTATTAATAGTAATCAATTACGGGGTCATTAGTTCATAGCCCATA
TATGGAGTTCCGCGTTACATAACTTACGGTAAATGGCCCGCCTGGCTGACCGCCCAACGACCCCCGCCCA
TTGACGTCAATAATGACGTATGTTCCCATAGTAACGCCAATAGGGACTTTCCATTGACGTCAATGGGTGG
AGTATTTACGGTAAACTGCCCACTTGGCAGTACATCAAGTGTATCATATGCCAAGTACGCCCCCTATTGA
CGTCAATGACGGTAAATGGCCCGCCTGGCATTATGCCCAGTACATGACCTTATGGGACTTTCCTACTTGG
CAGTACATCTACGTATTAGTCATCGCTATTACCATGGTCGAGGTGAGCCCCACGTTCTGCTTCACTCTCC
CCATCTCCCCCCCCTCCCCACCCCCAATTTTGTATTTATTTATTTTTTAATTATTTTGTGCAGCGATGGG
GGCGGGGGGGGGGGGGGGCGCGCGCCAGGCGGGGCGGGGCGGGGCGAGGGGCGGGGCGGGGCGAGGCGGA
GAGGTGCGGCGGCAGCCAATCAGAGCGGCGCGCTCCGAAAGTTTCCTTTTATGGCGAGGCGGCGGCGGCG
GCGGCCCTATAAAAAGCGAAGCGCGCGGCGGGCGGGAGTCGCTGCGCGCTGCCTTCGCCCCGTGCCCCGC
TCCGCCGCCGCCTCGCGCCGCCCGCCCCGGCTCTGACTGACCGCGTTACTCCCACAGGTGAGCGGGCGGG
ACGGCCCTTCTCCTCCGGGCTGTAATTAGCGCTTGGTTTAATGACGGCTTGTTTCTTTTCTGTGGCTGCG
TGAAAGCCTTGAGGGGCTCCGGGAGCTAGAGCCTCTGCTAACCATGTTCATGCCTTCTTCTTTTTCCTAC
AGCTCCTGGGCAACGTGCTGGTTATTGTGCTGTCTCATCATTTTGGCAAAGAATTTTAAGCTAGGATCTA
ACTCGAGAGATCTAGCACCATGGCCTCCGTTCTGACCCCGCTGCTGCTGCGTGGCCTGACCGGCTCCGCT
CGTCGTCTGCCAGTTCCGCGTGCGAAAATCCATTCCCTGGTGGATCTACGCACGCTCGGCTACAGTCAGC
AGCAGCAAGAGAAGATCAAACCGAAGGTGCGTTCGACAGTGGCGCAGCACCACGAGGCACTGGTGGGCCA
TGGGTTTACACACGCGCACATCGTTGCGCTCAGCCAACACCCGGCAGCGTTAGGGACCGTCGCTGTCACG
TATCAGCACATAATCACGGCGTTGCCAGAGGCGACACACGAAGACATCGTTGGCGTCGGCAAACAGTGGT
CCGGCGCACGCGCCCTGGAGGCCTTGCTCACGGATGCGGGGGAGTTGAGAGGTCCGCCGTTACAGTTGGA
CACAGGCCAACTTGTGAAGATTGCAAAACGTGGCGGCGTGACCGCAATGGAGGCAGTGCATGCATCGCGC
AATGCACTGACGGGTGCCCCCCTGGAGACGGGCGCCGCTACAGGGCGCGTCCCATTTGCCATTCAGGCTG
CGCAACTGTTGGGAAGGGCGATCGGTGCGGGCCTCTTCGCTATTACGCCAGCTGGCGAAAGGGGGATGTG
CTGCAAGGCGATTAAGTTGGGTAACGCCAGGGTTTTCCCAGTCACGACGTTGTAAAACGACGGCCAGTGA
GCGCGCGTAATACGACTCACTATAGGGCGAATTGGGTACCGGGCCCCCCCTCGAGGTCCTCCAGCTTTTG
TTCCCTTTAGTGAGGGTTAATTGCGCGCTTGGCGTAATCATGGTCATAGCTGTTTCCTGTGTGAAATTGT
TACCCGCTCACAATTCCACACAACATACGAGCCGGAAGCATAAAGTGTAAAGCCTGGGGTGCCTAATGAG
TGAGCTAACTCACATTAATTGCGTTGCGCTCACTGCCCGCTTTCCACCGGTCGTCTCCAACGACCACCTC
GTCGCCTTGGCCTGCCTCGGCGGACGTCCTGCCATGGATGCAGTGAAAAAGGGATTGCCGCACGCGCCGG
AATTGATCAGAAGAGTCAATCGCCGTATTGGCGAACGCACGTCCCATCGCGTTGCCTCTAGAGGCAGCTA
CGCCCTGGGTCCGTATCAGATTAGCGCCCCGCAGCTGCCAGCTTACAATGGTCAGACCGTGGGTACCTTC
TACTATGTGAACGACGCGGGCGGTCTGGAGAGCAAGGTGTTTAGCAGCGGCGGTCCAACCCCGTACCCAA
ACTATGCCAATGCCGGTCATGTGGAGGGTCAGAGCGCCCTGTTCATGCGTGATAACGGCATCAGCGAGGG
TCTGGTGTTCCACAACAACCCGGAAGGCACCTGCGGTTTTTGCGTGAACATGACCGAGACCCTGCTGCCG
GAAAACGCGAAAATGACCGTGGTGCCGCCGGAAGGTTCTGGCGGATCCACTAATCTGAGCGACATCATTG
AGAAGGAGACTGGGAAACAGCTGGTCATTCAGGAGTCCATCCTGATGCTGCCTGAGGAGGTGGAGGAAGT
GATCGGCAACAAGCCAGAGTCTGACATCCTGGTGCACACCGCCTACGACGAGTCCACAGATGAGAATGTG
ATGCTGCTGACCTCTGACGCCCCCGAGTATAAGCCTTGGGCCCTGGTCATCCAGGATTCTAACGGCGAGA
ATAAGATCAAGATGCTGTGATAAGGGGTCTTTGTCCTCTGTACTGTCTCTCTCCTTGCCCCTAACCCAAA
AAGCTTCATTTTTCTGTGTAGGCTGCACAAGAGCCTTGATTGAAGATATATTCTTTCTGAACAGTATTTA
AGGTTTCCAATAAAATGTACACCCCTCAGAAGAATTCATTGATGAGTTTGGACAAACCACAACTAGAATG
CAGTGAAAAAAATGCTTTATTTGTGAAATTTGTGATGCTATTGCTTTATTTGTAACCATTATAAGCTGCA
ATAAACAAGTTAACAACAACAATTGCATTCATTTTATGTTTCAGGTTCAGGGGGAGGTGTGGGAGGTTTT
TTAAAGCAAGTAAAACCTCTACAAATGTGGTCATTGATGAGTTTGGACAAACCACAACTAGAATGCAGTG
AAAAAAATGCTTTATTTGTGAAATTTGTGATGCTATTGCTTTATTTGTAACCATTATAAGCTGCAATAAA
CAAGTTAACAACAACAATTGCATTCATTTTATGTTTCAGGTTCAGGGGGAGGTGTGGGAGGTTTTTTAAA
GCAAGTAAAACCTCTACAAATGTGGTCATTCAGCTGGCGTAATAGCGAAGAGGCCCGCACCGATCGCCCT
TCCCAACAGTTGCGCAGCCTGAATGGCGAATGGAAATTGTAAGCGTTGATATCAATTAACCCTCACTAAA
GGGAGACCACTCTAGTTTTCTTTCTTGCTTTTACTTTTACTTCCTTAATACTCAAGTACAATTTTAATGG
AGTACTTTTTTACTTTTACTCAAGTAAGATTCTAGCCAGATACTTTTACTTTTAATTGAGTAAAATTTTC
CCTAAGTACTTGTACTTTCACTTGAGTAAAATTTTTGAGTACTTTTTACACCTCTGCTCGGTACCATTTA
AATCTGTTCCGCTTCCTCGCTCACTGACTCGCTGCGCTCGGTCGTTCGGCTGCGGCGAGCGGTATCAGCT
CACTCAAAGGCGGTAATACGGTTATCCACAGAATCAGGGGATAACGCAGGAAAGAACATGTGAGCAAAAG
GCCAGCAAAAGGCCAGGAACCGTAAAAAGGCCGCGTTGCTGGCGTTTTTCCATAGGCTCCGCCCCCCTGA
CGAGCATCACAAAAATCGACGCTCAAGTCAGAGGTGGCGAAACCCGACAGGACTATAAAGATACCAGGCG
TTTCCCCCTGGAAGCTCCCTCGTGCGCTCTCCTGTTCCGACCCTGCCGCTTACCGGATACCTGTCCGCCT
TTCTCCCTTCGGGAACCGTGGCGCTTTCTCATAGCTCACGCTGTAGGTATCTCAGTTCGGTGTAGGTCGT
TCGCTCCAAGCTGGGCTGTGTGCACGAACCCCCCGTTCAGCCCGACCGCTGCGCCTTATCCGGTAACTAT
CGTCTTGAGTCCAACCCGGTAAGACACGACTTATCGCCACTGGCAGCAGCCACTGGTAACAGGATTAGCA
GAGCGAGGTATGTAGGCGGTGCTACAGAGTTCTTGAAGTGGTGGCCTAACTACGGCTACACTAGAAGAAC
AGTATTTGGTATCTGCGCTCTGCTGAAGCCAGTTACCTTCGGAAAAAGAGTTGGTAGCTCTTGATCCGGC
AAACAAACCACCGCTGGTAGCGGTGGTTTTTTTGTTTGCAAGCAGCAGATTACGCGCAGAAAAAAAGGAT
CTCAA
Features (pLannotate 1.2.2; 27 found; start..end, strand, type, name):
    143..952     -  CDS            KanR: aminoglycoside phosphotransferase; aph(3')-Ia; confers resistance to kanamycin in bacteria or G418 (Geneticin®) in eukaryotes
   1239..1257    -  promoter       T7 promoter: promoter for bacteriophage T7 RNA polymerase
   1343..1646    +  enhancer       CMV enhancer: human cytomegalovirus immediate early enhancer
   1648..1924    +  promoter       chicken β-actin promoter: No description available
   1925..2060    +  intron         hybrid intron (fragment): hybrid between chicken β-actin (CBA) and minute virus of mice (MMV) introns (Gray et al., 2011)
   2132..2172    +  intron         β-globin intron (fragment): intron from rabbit β-globin gene
   2170..2226    +  CDS            HBB (fragment): HBB_LEPEU - Experimental evidence at protein level: Swiss-Prot protein existence level 1. Involved in oxygen transport from the lung to the various peripheral tissues. From Lepus europaeus (European hare).
   2266..2349    +  CDS            COX8A (fragment): COX8A_HUMAN - Also known as COX8, COX8L. Experimental evidence at protein level: Swiss-Prot protein existence level 1. Component of the cytochrome c oxidase, the last enzyme in the mitochondrial electron transport chain which drives oxidative phosphorylation. The respiratory chain contains 3 multisubunit complexes succinate dehydrogenase (complex II, CII), ubiquinol- cytochrome c oxidoreductase (cytochrome b-c1 complex, complex III, CIII) and cytochrome c oxidase (complex IV, CIV), that cooperate to transfer electrons derived from NADH and succinate to molecular oxygen, creating an electrochem
   2350..2754    +  CDS            avrXa10 (fragment): AVX10_XANOO - Experimental evidence at protein level: Swiss-Prot protein existence level 1. Avirulence protein. Induces the hypersensitive response (HR)in rice plants carrying the resistance gene Xa10. Activity depends on the presence of the core repeat domains; replacement with repeat domains from other proteins (AvrBs3 of X.euvesicatoria (AC P14727) or AvrXa7 of this organism) does not elicit the HR. Probably acts as a transcription factor in its host plant (rice) to induce plant resistance or disease. From Xanthomonas oryzae pv. oryzae.
   2762..2780    -  rep_origin     f1 ori (fragment): f1 bacteriophage origin of replication; arrow indicates direction of (+) strand synthesis
   2788..2940    -  CDS            lacZα (fragment): LacZα fragment of β-galactosidase; lacZ fragment
   2948..2966    +  promoter       T7 promoter: promoter for bacteriophage T7 RNA polymerase
   2975..2998    -  misc_feature   MCS (fragment): pBluescript multiple cloning site
   3014..3032    -  promoter       T3 promoter: promoter for bacteriophage T3 RNA polymerase
   3075..3097    -  protein_bind   lac operator (fragment): The lac repressor binds to the lac operator to inhibit transcription in E. coli. This inhibition can be relieved by adding lactose or isopropyl-β-D-thiogalactopyranoside (IPTG). lac repressor encoded by lacI
   3101..3131    -  promoter       lac promoter: promoter for the E. coli lac operon
   3146..3167    -  protein_bind   CAP binding site: CAP binding activates transcription in the presence of cAMP. E. coli catabolite activator protein
   3206..3346    +  CDS            avrBs3 (fragment): AVRB3_XANEU - Experimental evidence at protein level: Swiss-Prot protein existence level 1. Avirulence protein. Acts as a transcription factor in C.annuum plants. In susceptible plants lacking the Bs3 resistance gene induces expression of a number of genes, including genes homologous to a family of auxin-induced genes, alpha-expansin genes, pectate lyase, anthocyanidin glucoside rhamnosyl transferase and at least one transcription factor, UPA20. Their expression leads to plant hypertrophy in mesophyll cells, probably mainly mediated by UPA20 (PubMed:17962565). In resistant plants induces the h
   3353..3679    +  CDS            dddA (fragment): DDDA_BURC1 - Experimental evidence at protein level: Swiss-Prot protein existence level 1. Toxic component of a toxin-immunity protein module, which functions as a cellular contact-dependent growth inhibition (CDI) system. CDI modules allow bacteria to communicate with and inhibit the growth of closely related neighboring bacteria in a contact-dependent fashion. Bacteria that have this module inhibit or kill bacteria without it, giving them a growth advantage. Probably specifically inhibited by cognate immunity protein DddI (Probable). The C-terminal 163 residue fragment has double-stranded DN
   3689..3937    +  CDS            UGI: UNGI_BPPB2 - Experimental evidence at protein level: Swiss-Prot protein existence level 1. This protein binds specifically and reversibly to the host uracil-DNA glycosylase, preventing removal of uracil residues from PBS2 DNA by the host uracil-excision repair system. From Bacillus phage PBS2 (Bacteriophage PBS2).
   4130..4211    -  polyA_signal   SV40 poly(A) signal: SV40 polyadenylation signal
   4234..4301    -  CDS            large T antigen (fragment): large T antigen from SV40 (simian virus 40)
   4335..4416    -  polyA_signal   SV40 poly(A) signal: SV40 polyadenylation signal
   4439..4506    -  CDS            large T antigen (fragment): large T antigen from SV40 (simian virus 40)
   4511..4580    +  CDS            lacZα (fragment): LacZα fragment of β-galactosidase; lacZ fragment
   4604..4622    +  promoter       T3 promoter: promoter for bacteriophage T3 RNA polymerase
   5017..5605    -  rep_origin     ori: high-copy-number ColE1/pMB1/pBR322/pUC origin of replication
