[The description below was written by a language model from this plasmid's Addgene catalogue record and pLannotate feature annotations shown in this document.]
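Description:
FusXTBE-1397-N is a mammalian expression plasmid built on the pKmCAGS backbone. It serves as one half of the FusX TALE Base Editor system for editing mitochondrial DNA. It is propagated in E. coli at high copy from a ColE1/pUC-type origin and selected with kanamycin through an aph(3')-Ia resistance gene. Expression in mammalian cells is driven by a CAG-type promoter, annotated as the CMV enhancer, the chicken β-actin promoter and hybrid/rabbit β-globin intron fragments. SV40 polyadenylation signals lie downstream of the coding region.

The open reading frame begins with the human COX8A mitochondrial targeting sequence, which directs the fusion protein into the mitochondrial matrix. Next comes a TALE N-terminal domain (annotated as an avrXa10 fragment) and, further along, a TALE C-terminal segment (annotated as avrBs3). Between these two TALE flanks sits a bacterial lacZα cassette in reverse orientation, with its lac promoter, operator and CAP site. This appears to be a placeholder stuffer that is replaced when a custom TALE repeat array is assembled into the vector, which would allow blue/white screening, so the plasmid as deposited is a receiver rather than a targeted editor. After the TALE C-terminus come the N-terminal portion of the Burkholderia cenocepacia DddA double-stranded DNA cytidine deaminase toxin domain, split at G1397, and a uracil glycosylase inhibitor (UGI) that protects the deaminated base from excision. The insert name also lists an ATP5B 3'UTR, which the feature table does not annotate. The split DddAtox half is inactive alone, so C-to-T editing presumably requires a partner construct carrying the complementary C-terminal half bound at an adjacent site. The associated work applied the system in human cells and zebrafish disease models.
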