Addgene plasmid #201397: FusXTBE-1397-N
Purpose: Expresses N terminus half of DddAtox in mammalian cells
Depositing lab: Stephen Ekker. Publication: The FusX TALE Base Editor (FusXTBE) for Rapid Mitochondrial DNA Programming of Human Cells In Vitro and Zebrafish Disease Models In Vivo. Sabharwal A, Kar B, Restrepo-Castillo S, Holmberg SR, Mathew ND, Kendall BL, Cotter RP, WareJoncas Z, Seiler C, Nakamaru-Ogiso E, Clark KJ, Ekker SC. CRISPR J. 2021 Dec;4(6):799-821. doi: 10.1089/crispr.2021.0061. Epub 2021 Nov 30. PubMed 34847747.
Backbone
  Vector backbone: pKmCAGS
  Vector type: Mammalian Expression
Growth in bacteria
  Bacterial resistance: Kanamycin, 50 μg/mL
  Growth temperature: 37°C
  Growth strain: DH5alpha
  Copy number: High Copy
Gene/Insert
  Gene/Insert name: COX8A MTS-LacZ-G1397 DddAtox-N-UGI-ATP5B 3'UTR
  Species: Burkholderia cenocepacia
  Cloning method: Restriction Enzyme; 5′ cloning site XbaI (unknown if destroyed); 3′ cloning site EcoRI (unknown if destroyed)
  Sequencing primers: 5′ N/A; 3′ N/A
Terms and licenses: Academic/Nonprofit Terms; Industry Terms: Not Available to Industry
How to cite: FusXTBE-1397-N was a gift from Stephen Ekker (Addgene plasmid # 201397 ; http://n2t.net/addgene:201397 ; RRID:Addgene_201397)
